>Addgene plasmid #239460 | pMDS1 | addgene full sequence | sequence record 488473 | Addgene NGS Result
CTTGGCAGGATATATTGTGGTGTAACGTTGGCGCGCCTACTCCAAAAATGTCAAAGATACAGTCTCAGAA
GACCAAAGGGCTATTGAGACTTTTCAACAAAGGGTAATTTCGGGAAACCTCCTCGGATTCCATTGCCCAG
CTATCTGTCACTTCATCGAAAGGACAGTAGAAAAGGAAGGTGGCTCCTACAAATGCCATCATTGCGATAA
AGGAAAGGCTATCATTCAAGATGCCTCTGCCGACAGTGGTCCCAAAGATGGACCCCCACCCACGAGGAGC
ATCGTGGAAAAAGAAGACGTTCCAACCACGTCTTCAAAGCAAGTGGATTGATGTGACATCTCCACTGACG
TAAGGGATGACGCACAATCCCACTATCCTTCGCAAGACCCTTCCTCTATATAAGGAAGTTCATTTCATTT
GGAGAGGACAGCCCAGATCACTAGTCTTAAGTCCGGAGCTAGCTCTAGAATGGCAAAGGATGTGGAAGCC
GTTCCCGGAGAAGGATTTCAGACAAGAGACTATCAAGATCCGCCACCAGCTCCGTTTATTGATGGAGCGG
AGCTAAAGAAGTGGTCTTTCTACAGAGCAGTTATCGCAGAGTTCGTAGCCACTCTCCTCTTCTTATACAT
CACCGTTTTGACAGTCATCGGTTACAAGATTCAGTCCGATACTGATGCCGGTGGCGTAGATTGCGGCGGA
GTTGGAATCCTCGGTATCGCTTGGGCCTTTGGTGGTATGATCTTCATCCTCGTCTACTGCACCGCCGGTA
TCTCTGGTGGTCACATTAACCCAGCGGTGACATTTGGGCTATTCTTGGCACGTAAAGTGTCGTTACCTAG
GGCCCTATTGTACATAATCGCTCAGTGTTTGGGTGCGATTTGTGGAGTTGGTTTTGTCAAAGCCTTCCAA
AGCTCTTACTACACCCGTTACGGAGGTGGAGCCAACTCTCTAGCCGATGGCTACAGCACAGGGACCGGTC
TAGCCGCAGAGATCATTGGTACTTTCGTTCTTGTCTACACCGTCTTCTCTGCCACTGACCCCAAACGTAG
TGCCAGAGACTCCCACGTTCCGGTGTTGGCGCCACTTCCAATCGGATTTGCCGTGTTCATGGTACATTTG
GCTACCATTCCCATTACCGGAACCGGAATTAACCCGGCAAGGAGTTTCGGAGCTGCCGTAATCTACAACA
AGAGCAAGCCATGGGATGACCACTGGATATTTTGGGTTGGACCATTCATTGGAGCTGCGATAGCTGCATT
CTACCACCAATTCGTTCTAAGAGCTTCAGGTTCTAAGTCTCTTGGATCATTCAGAAGTGCTGCCAACGTC
GGATCCATGGTGAGCAAGGGCGAGGAGGATAACATGGCCATCATCAAGGAGTTCATGCGCTTCAAGGTGC
ACATGGAGGGCTCCGTGAACGGCCACGAGTTCGAGATCGAGGGCGAGGGCGAGGGCCGCCCCTACGAGGG
CACCCAGACCGCCAAGCTGAAGGTGACCAAGGGTGGCCCCCTGCCCTTCGCCTGGGACATCCTGTCCCCT
CAGTTCATGTACGGCTCCAAGGCCTACGTGAAGCACCCCGCCGACATCCCCGACTACTTGAAGCTGTCCT
TCCCCGAGGGCTTCAAGTGGGAGCGCGTGATGAACTTCGAGGACGGCGGCGTGGTGACCGTGACCCAGGA
CTCCTCCCTGCAGGACGGCGAGTTCATCTACAAGGTGAAGCTGCGCGGCACCAACTTCCCCTCCGACGGC
CCCGTAATGCAGAAGAAGACCATGGGCTGGGAGGCCTCCTCCGAGCGGATGTACCCCGAGGACGGCGCCC
TGAAGGGCGAGATCAAGCAGAGGCTGAAGCTGAAGGACGGCGGCCACTACGACGCTGAGGTCAAGACCAC
CTACAAGGCCAAGAAGCCCGTGCAGCTGCCCGGCGCCTACAACGTCAACATCAAGTTGGACATCACCTCC
CACAACGAGGACTACACCATCGTGGAACAGTACGAACGCGCCGAGGGCCGCCACTCCACCGGCGGCATGG
AGGAGCTGTACAAGTAAAGCGGCCGCCCGGCTGCAGATCGTTCAAACATTTGGCAATAAAGTTTCTTAAG
ATTGAATCCTGTTGCCGGTCTTGCGATGATTATCATATAATTTCTGTTGAATTACGTTAAGCATGTAATA
ATTAACATGTAATGCATGACGTTATTTATGAGATGGGTTTTTATGATTAGAGTCCCGCAATTATACATTT
AATACGCGATAGAAAACAAAATATAGCGCGCAAACTAGGATAAATTATCGCGCGCGGTGTCATCTATGTT
ACTAGATCGGGGCGCGCCCTCGAGAGTAGAAGAGCCGGATGCCGGGAGCAGACAAGCCCGTCAGGGCGCG
TCAGCGGGTGTTGGCGGGTGTCGGGGCTGGCTTAACTATGCGGCATCAGAGCAGATTGTACTGAGAGTGC
ACCATATGCGGTGTGAAATACCGCACAGATGCGTAAGGAGAAAATACCGCATCAGGCGCCATTCGCCATT
CAGGCTGCGCAACTGTTGGGAAGGGCGATCGGTGCGGGCCTCTTCGCTATTACGCCAGCTGGCGAAAGGG
GGATGTGCTGCAAGGCGATTAAGTTGGGTAACGCCAGGGTTTTCCCAGTCACGACGTTGTAAAACGACGG
CCAGTGAATTCGAGCTCGGTACCCGGGGATCCTCTAGAGTCGACCTGCAGGCATGCAGGCTTGGCGTAAT
CATGGTCATAGCTGTTTCCTGTGTGAAATTGTTATCCGCTCACAATTCCACACAACATACGAGCCGGAAG
CATAAAGTGTAAAGCCTGGGGTGCCTAATGAGTGAGCTAACTCACATTAATTGCGTTGCGCTCACTGCCC
GCTTTCCAGTCGGGAAACCTGTCGTGCCAGCTGCATTAATGAATCGGCCAACGCGCGGGGAGAGGCGGTT
TGCGTATTGGGCGCTCTTCCGCTTCCTCGCTCACTGACTCGCTGCGCTCGGTCGTTCGGCTGCGGCGAGC
GGTATCGCTCTTCATGGATCCGGAGGTGGTGGTTCTGGTGGGGGTGGCTCTGTGAGCAAGGGCGAGGAGC
TGTTCACCGGGGTGGTGCCCATCCTGGTCGAGCTGGACGGCGACGTAAACGGCCACAAGTTCAGCGTGTC
CGGCGAGGGCGAGGGCGATGCCACCTACGGCAAGCTGACCCTGAAGCTGATCTGCACCACCGGCAAGCTG
CCCGTGCCCTGGCCCACCCTCGTGACCACCCTGGGCTACGGCCTGCAGTGCTTCGCCCGCTACCCCGACC
ACATGAAGCAGCACGACTTCTTCAAGTCCGCCATGCCCGAAGGCTACGTCCAGGAGCGCACCATCTTCTT
CAAGGACGACGGCAACTACAAGACCCGCGCCGAGGTGAAGTTCGAGGGCGACACCCTGGTGAACCGCATC
GAGCTGAAGGGCATCGACTTCAAGGAGGACGGCAACATCCTGGGGCACAAGCTGGAGTACAACTACAACA
GCCACAACGTCTATATCACCGCCGACAAGCAGAAGAACGGCATCAAGGCCAACTTCAAGATCCGCCACAA
CATCGAGGACGGCGGCGTGCAGCTCGCCGACCACTACCAGCAGAACACCCCCATCGGCGACGGCCCCGTG
CTGCTGCCCGACAACCACTACCTGAGCTACCAGTCCGCCCTGAGCAAAGACCCCAACGAGAAGCGCGATC
ACATGGTCCTGCTGGAGTTCGTGACCGCCGCCGGGATCACTCTCGGCATGGACGAGCTGTACAAGCATGA
TGGCATTAACATCTTTTACCCATACGATGTTCCTGACTATGCGGGCTATCCCTATGACGTCCCGGACTAT
GCAGGATCCTATCCATATGACGTTCCAGATTACGCTTCCGGCTCGGGCCAGCTGTTGAATTTTGACCTTC
TTAAGCTTGCGGGAGACGTCGAGTCCAACCCTGGGCCCCCCGGGGTGAGCAAGGGCGAGGAGCTGTTCAC
CGGGGTGGTGCCCATCCTGGTCGAGCTGGACGGCGACGTAAACGGCCACAAGTTCAGCGTGTCCGGCGAG
GGCGAGGGCGATGCCACCTACGGCAAGCTGACCCTGAAGTTCATCTGCACCACCGGCAAGCTGCCCGTGC
CCTGGCCCACCCTCGTGACCACCCTGTCCTGGGGCGTGCAGTGCTTCGCCCGCTACCCCGACCACATGAA
GCAGCACGACTTCTTCAAGTCCGCCATGCCCGAAGGCTACGTCCAGGAGCGCACCATCTTCTTCAAGGAC
GACGGCAACTACAAGACCCGCGCCGAGGTGAAGTTCGAGGGCGACACCCTGGTGAACCGCATCGAGCTGA
AGGGCATCGACTTCAAGGAGGACGGCAACATCCTGGGGCACAAGCTGGAGTACAACTACTTTAGCGACAA
CGTCTATATCACCGCCGACAAGCAGAAGAACGGCATCAAGGCCAACTTCAAGATCCGCCACAACATCGAG
GACGGCGGCGTGCAGCTCGCCGACCACTACCAGCAGAACACCCCCATCGGCGACGGCCCCGTGCTGCTGC
CCGACAACCACTACCTGAGCACCCAGTCCAAGCTGAGCAAAGACCCCAACGAGAAGCGCGATCACATGGT
CCTGCTGGAGTTCGTGACCGCCGCCGGGATCACTCTCGGCATGGACGAGCTGTACATTGCTGCAGCGGCC
GAATTCAAGCGTGAGGAGCAAGCAAGGAAAGCTAAGGTGAACAATGAGAAAAAGACGGAAATAGTGAAAC
CAGAGAGTTGTAGCAATGAAGGAGATGTCAAGGATCTGAAAAGAAAGGACTCTGAGGATGGAAACGAGGG
TGAGGAAGAAGAAGCTTCTTCGAAACCGAAAAAGCCAAAAGTTGCTCTTTCTCATCTTCAGGACATTGAC
GACACAGAAGCTGATCAAGAAGAAGAGTAAGGTGTCGGTACGCTGAAATCACCAGTCTCTCTCTACAAAT
CTATCTCTCTCTATTTTCTCCATAAATAATGTGTGAGTAGTTTCCCGATAAGGGAAATTAGGGTTCTTAT
AGGGTTTCGCTCATGTGTTGAGCATATAAGAAACCCTTAGTATGTATTTGTATTTGTAAAATACTTCTAT
CAATAAAATTTCTAATTCCTAAAACCAAAATCCAGTACTAAAATCCAGATCGATGGGCTAGAGCGGACTA
GTTCTAGAGCGGCCGCCACCGCGGTGGAGCTCCAGCTTTTGTTCCCTTTAGTGAGGGTTAATTGCGCGCT
AGCTCACTCAAAGGCGGTAATACGGTTATCCACAGAATCAGGGGATAACGCAGGAAAGAACATGAAGGCC
TTGACAGGATATATTGGCGGGTAAACTAAGTCGCTGTATGTGTTTGTTTGAGATCTCATGTGAGCAAAAG
GCCAGCAAAAGGCCAGGAACCGTAAAAAGGCCGCGTTGCTGGCGTTTTTCCATAGGCTCCGCCCCCCTGA
CGAGCATCACAAAAATCGACGCTCAAGTCAGAGGTGGCGAAACCCGACAGGACTATAAAGATACCAGGCG
TTTCCCCCTGGAAGCTCCCTCGTGCGCTCTCCTGTTCCGACCCTGCCGCTTACCGGATACCTGTCCGCCT
TTCTCCCTTCGGGAAGCGTGGCGCTTTCTCATAGCTCACGCTGTAGGTATCTCAGTTCGGTGTAGGTCGT
TCGCTCCAAGCTGGGCTGTGTGCACGAACCCCCCGTTCAGCCCGACCGCTGCGCCTTATCCGGTAACTAT
CGTCTTGAGTCCAACCCGGTAAGACACGACTTATCGCCACTGGCAGCAGCCACTGGTAACAGGATTAGCA
GAGCGAGGTATGTAGGCGGTGCTACAGAGTTCTTGAAGTGGTGGCCTAACTACGGCTACACTAGAAGAAC
AGTATTTGGTATCTGCGCTCTGCTGAAGCCAGTTACCTTCGGAAGAAGAGTTGGTAGCTCTTGATCCGGC
AAACAAACCACCGCTGGTAGCGGTGGTTTTTTTGTTTGCAAGCAGCAGATTACGCGCAGAAAAAAAGGAT
CTCAAGAAGATCCTTTGATCTTTTCTACGGGGTCTGACGCTCAGTGGAACGAAAACTCACGTTAAGGGAT
TTTGGTCATGAATTCTTGTTAGACATTATTTGCCGACTACCTTGGTGATCTCGCCTTTCACGTAGTGAAC
AAATTCTTCCAACTGATCTGCGCGCGAGGCCAAGCGATCTTCTTGTCCAAGATAAGCCTGCCTAGCTTCA
AGTATGACGGGCTGATACTGGGCCGGCAGGCGCTCCATTGCCCAGTCGGCAGCGACATCCTTCGGCGCGA
TTTTGCCGGTTACTGCGCTGTACCAAATGCGGGACAACGTAAGCACTACATTTCGCTCATCGCCAGCCCA
GTCGGGCGGCGAGTTCCATAGCGTTAAGGTTTCATTTAGCGCCTCAAATAGATCCTGTTCAGGAACCGGA
TCAAAGAGTTCCTCCGCCGCTGGACCTACCAAGGCAACGCTATGTTCTCTTGCTTTTGTCAGCAAGATAG
CCAGATCAATGTCGATCGTGGCTGGCTCGAAGATACCTGCAAGAATGTCATTGCGCTGCCATTCTCCAAA
TTGCAGTTCGCGCTTAGCTGGATAACGCCACGGAATGATGTCGTCGTGCACAACAATGGTGACTTCTACA
GCGCGGAGAATCTCGCTCTCTCCAGGGGAAGCCGAAGTTTCCAAAAGGTCGTTGATCAAAGCTCGCCGCG
TTGTTTCATCAAGCCTTACGGTCACCGTAACCAGCAAATCAATATCACTGTGTGGCTTCAGGCCGCCATC
CACTGCGGAGCCGTACAAATGTACGGCCAGCAACGTCGGTTCGAGATGGCGCTCGATGACGCCAACTACC
TCTGATAGTTGAGTCGATACTTCGGCGATCACCGCTTCCCTCATGATGTTTAACTCCTGAATTAAGCCGC
GCCGCGAAGCGGTGTCGGCTTGAATGAATTGTTAGGCGTCATCCTGTGCTCCCGAGAACCAGTACCAGTA
CATCGCTGTTTCGTTCGAGACTTGAGGTCTAGTTTTATACGTGAACAGGTCAATGCCGCCGAGAGTAAAG
CCACATTTTGCGTACAAATTGCAGGCAGGTACATTGTTCGTTTGTGTCTCTAATCGTATGCCAAGGAGCT
GTCTGCTTAGTGCCCACTTTTTCGCAAATTCGATGAGACTGTGCGCGACTCCTTTGCCTCGGTGCGTGTG
CGACACAACAATGTGTTCGATAGAGGCTAGATCGTTCCATGTTGAGTTGAGTTCAATCTTCCCGACAAGC
TCTTGGTCGATGAATGTGCCATAGCAAGCAGAGTCTTCATCAGAGTCATCATCCGAGATGTAATCCTTCC
GGTAGGGGCTCACACTTCTGGTAGATAGTTCAAAGCCTTGGTCGGATAGGTGCACATCGAACACTTCACG
AACAATGAAATGGTTCTCAGCATCAAATGTTTCCGCCACCTGCTCAGGGATCACCGAAATCTTCATATGA
CGCCTAACGCCTGGCACAGCGGATCGCAAACCTGGCGCGGCTTTTGGCACAAAAGGCGTGACAGGTTTGC
GAATCCGTTGCTGCCACTTGTTTAATAGACTGGATGGAGGCGGATAAAGTTGCAGGACCACTTCTGCGCT
CGGCCCTTCCGGCTGGCTGGTTTATTGCTGATAAATCTGGAGCCGGTGAGCGTGGATCTCGCGGTATCAT
TGCAGCACTGCCATGATGATATATTTTTATCTTGTGCAATGTAACATCAGAGATTTTGAGACACAACGTG
GCTTTGTTGAATAAATCGAACTTTTGCTGAGTTGAAGGATCAGATCACGCATCTTCCCGACAACGCAGAC
CGTTCCGTGGCAAAGCAAAAGTTCAAAATCACCAACTGGTCCACCTACAACAAAGCTCTCATCAACCGTG
GCTCCCTCACTTTCTGGCTGGATGATGGGGCGATTCAGGAGATCCCCATCCAACAGCCCGCCGTCGAGCG
GGCTTTTTTATCCCCGGAAGCCTGTGGATAGAGGGTAGTTATCCACGTGAAACCGCTAATGCCCCGCAAA
GCCTTGATTCACGGGGCTTTCCGGCCCGCTCCAAAAACTATCCACGTGAAATCGCTAATCAGGGTACGTG
AAATCGCTAATCGGAGTACGTGAAATCGCTAATAAGGTCACGTGAAATCGCTAATCAAAAAGGCACGTGA
GAACGCTAATAGCCCTTTCAGATCAACAGCTTGCAAACACCCCTCGCTCCGGCAAGTAGTTACAGCAAGT
AGTATGTTCAATTAGCTTTTCAATTATGAATATATATATCAATTATTGGTCGCCCTTGGCTTGTGGACAA
TGCGCTACGCGCACCGGCTCCGCCCGTGGACAACCGCAAGCGGTTGCCCACCGTCGAGCGCCTTTGCCCA
CAACCCGGCGGCCGGCCGCAACAGATCGTTTTATAAATTTTTTTTTTTGAAAAAGAAAAAGCCCGAAAGG
CGGCAACCTCTCGGGCTTCTGGATTTCCGATCCCCGGAATTAGAT
Features (pLannotate 1.2.2; 28 found; start..end, strand, type, name):
      3..25      +  misc_feature   LB T-DNA repeat: left border repeat from nopaline C58 T-DNA (truncated)
     85..430     +  promoter       CaMV 35S promoter: strong constitutive promoter from cauliflower mosaic virus
    382..428     +  promoter       minimal CaMV 35S promoter: minimal 35S promoter from cauliflower mosaic virus
    470..1330    +  CDS            PIP2-1: PIP21_ARATH - Also known as PIP2A. Experimental evidence at protein level: Swiss-Prot protein existence level 1. Water channel required to facilitate the transport of water across cell membrane. Probably involved in root water uptake. Its function is impaired by Hg(2+). From Arabidopsis thaliana (Mouse-ear cress).
   1337..2046    +  CDS            mCherry (fragment): monomeric derivative of DsRed fluorescent protein (Shaner et al., 2004) mammalian codon-optimized
   2066..2318    +  terminator     NOS terminator: nopaline synthase terminator and poly(A) signal
   2407..2506    +  misc_feature   bom (fragment): basis of mobility region from pBR322
   2512..2669    -  CDS            lacZα (fragment): LacZα fragment of β-galactosidase; lacZ fragment
   2666..2722    +  misc_feature   MCS: pUC18/19 multiple cloning site
   2759..2775    -  protein_bind   lac operator: The lac repressor binds to the lac operator to inhibit transcription in E. coli. This inhibition can be relieved by adding lactose or isopropyl-β-D-thiogalactopyranoside (IPTG). lac repressor encoded by lacI
   2783..2813    -  promoter       lac promoter: promoter for the E. coli lac operon
   2828..2849    -  protein_bind   CAP binding site: CAP binding activates transcription in the presence of cAMP. E. coli catabolite activator protein
   2862..2954    -  CDS            lacI (fragment): lac repressor; lacI; The lac repressor binds to the lac operator to inhibit transcription in E. coli. This inhibition can be relieved by adding lactose or isopropyl-β-D-thiogalactopyranoside (IPTG).
   2956..3013    -  rep_origin     RSF ori (fragment): Plasmids containing the RSF 1030 origin of replication can be propagated in E. coli cells that contain additional plasmids with compatible origins.
   3062..3775    +  CDS            Venus: Venus is a basic (constitutively fluorescent) yellow fluorescent protein published in 2002, derived from Aequorea victoria. It is reported to be a rapidly-maturing weak dimer with moderate acid sensitivity.
   3797..3886    +  CDS            3xHA: three tandem HA epitope tags
   3964..4676    +  CDS            mTurquoise2 (fragment): enhanced monomeric variant of CFP (Goedhart et al., 2012) mammalian codon-optimized
   4985..5161    +  polyA_signal   CaMV poly(A) signal: cauliflower mosaic virus polyadenylation signal
   5177..5212    -  misc_feature   MCS (fragment): pBluescript multiple cloning site
   5225..5243    -  promoter       T3 promoter: promoter for bacteriophage T3 RNA polymerase
   5251..5314    -  rep_origin     RSF ori (fragment): Plasmids containing the RSF 1030 origin of replication can be propagated in E. coli cells that contain additional plasmids with compatible origins.
   5322..5346    +  misc_feature   RB T-DNA repeat: right border repeat from nopaline C58 T-DNA
   5437..6025    -  rep_origin     ori: high-copy-number ColE1/pMB1/pBR322/pUC origin of replication
   6119..6904    -  CDS            aadA: S3AD_SHIFL - Experimental evidence at protein level: Swiss-Prot protein existence level 1. Mediates bacterial resistance to the antibiotics streptomycin and spectinomycin. From Shigella flexneri.
   6965..7486    -  CDS            sat-1: STA_ECOLX - Protein inferred from homology: Swiss-Prot protein existence level 3. Involved in resistance to streptothricin, a broad-spectrum antibiotic produced by streptomycetes (PubMed:1850404). Detoxifies streptothricin via acetylation of the beta amino group of the first beta-lysyl moiety of streptothricin (By similarity). From Escherichia coli.
   7582..7710    +  CDS            bla(M) (fragment): β-lactamase lacking the signal sequence; bla(M); allows cytosolic expression of β-lactamase
   7850..7948    +  CDS            TRA2_ECOLX (fragment): Protein predicted: Swiss-Prot protein existence level 4. Required for transposition of transposon Tn903. From Escherichia coli.
   7956..8391    +  rep_origin     pSa ori: origin of replication from bacterial plasmid pSa
