[The description below was written by a language model from this plasmid's Addgene catalogue record and pLannotate feature annotations shown in this document.]
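Description:
pMDS1 is an empty T-DNA binary vector built on the pMCY2 backbone for plant expression, designed so that transcription and translation of a gene of interest can be followed at the same time in plant tissues. It is maintained at high copy in E. coli through a ColE1/pUC-type origin and selected with spectinomycin and streptomycin via aadA. A streptothricin acetyltransferase gene (sat-1) is also annotated next to it. A pSa origin outside the T-DNA borders is the kind of element used in pGreen-type binary vectors for replication in Agrobacterium, although the record does not describe the delivery route explicitly.

Between the left and right nopaline-type borders there are two units. The first is a CaMV 35S promoter driving the Arabidopsis aquaporin PIP2-1 (PIP2A) fused to mCherry with a NOS terminator, giving a plasma-membrane red marker that the depositor uses to pick transformed seeds in place of a chemical selection. The second is the cloning and reporter module: a lacZα stuffer with lac promoter and operator, which is removed on cloning to allow blue-white screening, followed by Venus, a 3xHA tag, a 2A peptide and a nuclear-targeted mTurquoise (mTurqN7, annotated as mTurquoise2), ending in a CaMV poly(A) signal.

No promoter is supplied for this module. The user inserts a native promoter plus coding sequence without a stop codon by Gibson assembly. The protein then carries Venus-3xHA at its C-terminus, reporting its abundance and localisation. Ribosomal skipping at the 2A releases the separate cyan reporter, which serves as the readout of promoter activity.
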