Addgene plasmid #239460: pMDS1
Purpose: (Empty Backbone) For simultaneous monitoring of both transcription and translation of genes in plant tissues: C-terminus fusion
Depositing lab: Miguel de Lucas. Depositing organization: Durham University. Publication: Elucidating tissue and subcellular specificity of the entire SUMO network reveals how stress responses are fine-tuned in a eukaryote. Banda J, Ghosh S, Roy D, Ingole KD, Clark L, Sharma E, Kakkunath S, Sue-Ob K, Bhosale R, Band L, Ghosh S, Wells D, Atkinson J, Provart NJ, Bennett MJ, Lilley KS, Jones A, De Lucas M, Bishopp A, Sadanandom A. Sci Adv. 2025 Aug 29;11(35):eadw9153. doi: 10.1126/sciadv.adw9153. Epub 2025 Aug 27. PubMed 40864707.
Backbone
  Vector backbone: pMCY2
  Modifications to backbone: We have incorporated a module that allows the visualisation of transcription and translation in one go. pMDS1 provides the following C-terminal fusion VENUS:3xHA:2A:mTurqN7
  Vector type: Bacterial Expression, Plant Expression
  Selectable markers: Plasma membrane mCherry marker for seed selection
  Tag / fusion protein: VENUS:3xHA:2A:mTurqN7 (C terminal on insert)
Growth in bacteria
  Bacterial resistance: Spectinomycin and Streptomycin, 50 & 50 μg/mL
  Growth temperature: 37°C
  Growth strain: DH5alpha
  Growth instructions: Successful cloning can be tested via Blue-White selection
  Copy number: High Copy
Gene/Insert
  Cloning method: Gibson Cloning
Terms and licenses: Academic/Nonprofit Terms; Industry Terms: Not Available to Industry
Depositor comments: For cloning a promoter + gene fragment (without stop codon) via Gibson Assembly, we recommend the following approach: Primer design: Forward primer: 5’GATCGGGGCGCGCCCTCGAG+PROMOTER SPECIFIC PRIMER 3’ Reverse primer: 5’ CAGAACCACCACCTCCGGATCC+GENE SPECIFIC PRIMER W/O STOP CODON 3' Digest pMDS1 plasmid with SAP I enzyme Clean up Perform Gibson assembly reaction Transform E. coli (DH5alpha) Select on LB + Sp + Sm
How to cite: pMDS1 was a gift from Miguel de Lucas (Addgene plasmid # 239460 ; http://n2t.net/addgene:239460 ; RRID:Addgene_239460)
